Addgene plasmid #140993: pCRISPRx-Sth1Cas9-L5
Purpose: Sth1Cas9, TetR, KanR, L5Int, attP to create frameshifts and gene deletion in Mycobacteria
Depositing lab: Wilbert Bitter. Depositing organization: Vrije Universiteit Medisch Centrum. Publication: Efficient genome editing in pathogenic mycobacteria using Streptococcus thermophilus CRISPR1-Cas9. Meijers AS, Troost R, Ummels R, Maaskant J, Speer A, Nejentsev S, Bitter W, Kuijl CP. Tuberculosis (Edinb). 2020 Sep;124:101983. doi: 10.1016/j.tube.2020.101983. Epub 2020 Aug 12. PubMed 32829077.
Backbone
  Vector backbone: PLJR962
  Backbone manufacturer: custom design
  Total vector size (bp): 8881
  Vector type: Unspecified ; integrative in mycobactreia
Growth in bacteria
  Bacterial resistance: Kanamycin, 50 μg/mL
  Growth temperature: 37°C
  Growth strain: DH5alpha
  Copy number: Unknown
Gene/Insert 1
  Gene/Insert name: Sth1Cas9 (alt names: type II CRISPR RNA-guided endonuclease Cas9; Streptococcus thermophilus LMD-9)
  Species: Streptococcus thermophilus
  Insert size (bp): 3366
  Cloning method: Unknown
  Sequencing primers: 5′ gtctgaccagggaaaatag
Gene/Insert 2
  Gene/Insert name: TetR
  Insert size (bp): 624
  Cloning method: Unknown
  Sequencing primers: 5′ GGCGAGTTTACGGGTTGTTA
Gene/Insert 3
  Gene/Insert name: L5 attP
  Insert size (bp): 43
  Cloning method: Unknown
  Sequencing primers: 5′ ATGGCTCATAACACCCCTTG
Gene/Insert 4
  Gene/Insert name: L5 Int
  Insert size (bp): 1116
  Cloning method: Unknown
  Sequencing primers: 5′ ATGGCTCATAACACCCCTTG
Gene/Insert 5
  Gene/Insert name: KanR
  Insert size (bp): 816
  Cloning method: Unknown
  Sequencing primers: 5′ ATCGCGAGCCCATTTATACC
Resource information
  A portion of this plasmid was derived from a plasmid made by: Sarah Fortune and Jeremy Rock
Terms and licenses: Academic/Nonprofit Terms; Industry Terms: Not Available to Industry
How to cite: pCRISPRx-Sth1Cas9-L5 was a gift from Wilbert Bitter (Addgene plasmid # 140993 ; http://n2t.net/addgene:140993 ; RRID:Addgene_140993)
