[The description below was written by a language model from this plasmid's Addgene catalogue record and pLannotate feature annotations shown in this document.]
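Description:
pCRISPRx-Sth1Cas9-L5 is an 8.9 kb integrative CRISPR genome-editing plasmid for mycobacteria, built on the PLJR962 backbone. It is maintained in E. coli through a high-copy ColE1/pUC-type origin and selected with kanamycin via an aph(3')-Ia KanR gene. No mycobacterial replication origin is annotated. Instead, the plasmid carries the mycobacteriophage L5 integrase gene and, according to the catalogue entry, the L5 attP site. The integrase catalyses site-specific recombination between attP and the corresponding attachment site in the host chromosome, giving stable single-copy integration. The attP element itself was not picked up as a separate feature in the automated annotation, although a fragment of the neighbouring L5 gene 32 lies next to the integrase.

The payload is the full-length Streptococcus thermophilus CRISPR1 Cas9 (Sth1Cas9) coding sequence, described as a nuclease for creating frameshifts and gene deletions. It sits downstream of short matches to tet-operator-containing promoters and is followed by an rrnB T2 terminator. A second, separate unit pairs another tet-operator promoter fragment with the St1 guide RNA scaffold, which provides the position where a targeting spacer would be placed; the record does not state a specific guide sequence. rrnB T1 terminator fragments upstream of both units insulate them from read-through transcription. A tetR gene on the same plasmid encodes the repressor that binds the tet operators, so expression of Cas9 and the guide RNA should be inducible with tetracycline-type inducers. The exact mycobacterial promoter identities are not stated in the record. The construct is intended for efficient targeted gene disruption in mycobacteria, including pathogenic species.
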