Features (pLannotate 1.2.2; 15 found; start..end, strand, type, name):
      7..56      +  terminator     rrnB T1 terminator (fragment): transcription terminator T1 from the E. coli rrnB gene
    141..158     +  promoter       PLtetO-1 promoter (fragment): modified phage lambda PL promoter with tet operator sites (Lutz and Bujard, 1997)
    207..267     +  misc_RNA       St1 gRNA scaffold (fragment): guide RNA scaffold for the Streptococcus thermophilus CRISPR/Cas9 system (Esvelt et al., 2013)
    499..1087    -  rep_origin     ori: high-copy-number ColE1/pMB1/pBR322/pUC origin of replication
   1135..1184    +  terminator     rrnB T1 terminator (fragment): transcription terminator T1 from the E. coli rrnB gene
   1264..1290    +  promoter       PLtetO-1 promoter (fragment): modified phage lambda PL promoter with tet operator sites (Lutz and Bujard, 1997)
   1300..1319    +  promoter       tight TRE promoter (fragment): Tet-responsive promoter PTight, consisting of seven tet operator sequences followed by the minimal CMV promoter
   1332..4694    +  CDS            cas9-1: CAS9A_STRTD - Also known as csn1. Experimental evidence at protein level: Swiss-Prot protein existence level 1. CRISPR (clustered regularly interspaced short palindromic repeat) is an adaptive immune system that provides protection against mobile genetic elements (viruses, transposable elements and conjugative plasmids). CRISPR clusters contain spacers, sequences complementary to antecedent mobile elements, and target invading nucleic acids. CRISPR clusters are transcribed and processed into CRISPR RNA (crRNA). In type II CRISPR systems correct processing of pre-crRNA requires a trans- encoded
   4798..4825    +  terminator     rrnB T2 terminator: transcription terminator T2 from the E. coli rrnB gene
   4889..4993    +  CDS            Y4104_STRCO (fragment): Protein inferred from homology: Swiss-Prot protein existence level 3. From Streptomyces coelicolor (strain ATCC BAA-471 / A3(2) / M145).
   5215..5835    +  CDS            tetR: TETR2_ECOLX - Experimental evidence at protein level: Swiss-Prot protein existence level 1. TetR is the repressor of the tetracycline resistance element; its N-terminal region forms a helix-turn-helix structure and binds DNA. Binding of tetracycline to TetR reduces the repressor affinity for the tetracycline resistance gene (tetA) promoter operator sites. From Escherichia coli.
   6437..7549    +  CDS            33: VINT_BPML5 - Also known as int. Protein inferred from homology: Swiss-Prot protein existence level 3. Integrase is necessary for integration of the phage into the host genome by site-specific recombination. From Mycobacterium phage L5 (Mycobacteriophage L5).
   7611..7715    -  CDS            32 (fragment): VG32_BPML5 - Protein predicted: Swiss-Prot protein existence level 4. From Mycobacterium phage L5 (Mycobacteriophage L5).
   7852..8667    +  CDS            KanR: aminoglycoside phosphotransferase; aph(3')-Ia; confers resistance to kanamycin in bacteria or G418 (Geneticin®) in eukaryotes
   8808..8879    +  CDS            TRA2_ECOLX (fragment): Protein predicted: Swiss-Prot protein existence level 4. Required for transposition of transposon Tn903. From Escherichia coli.
>Addgene plasmid #140993 | pCRISPRx-Sth1Cas9-L5 | addgene full sequence | sequence record 308739 | Addgene NGS Result
ATCAATAAACGAAAGGCTCAGTCGAAAGACTGGGCCTTTCGTTTATCTGTTGTTTGAAAAAAAAAAGCGC
CGCAACTGCGGCGCTTTTTTTTTTGAATTCTCTGACCAGGGAAAATAGCCCTCTGACCTGGGGATTTGCG
ATCCCTATCAGTGATAGATATAATCTGGGAGGAGACGATTAATGCGTCTCGGTTTTTGTACTCGAAAGAA
GCTACAAAGATAAGGCTTCATGCCGAAATCAACACCCTGTCATTTTATGGCAGGGTGTTTTTTTTTTGTC
GACTTGGGGACCCTAGAGGTCCCCTTTTTTATTTTTTTGGATGAAGAGCATTATCAATGGCTCTTCACAG
GAAGCTTAAAAAAAAAAGCCCCGCGATTGCGGGGCTTTTTTTTTTTAATACGGTTATCCACAGAATCAGG
GGATAACGCAGGAAAGAACATGTGAGCAAAAGGCCAGCAAAAGGCCAGGAACCGTAAAAAGGCCGCGTTG
CTGGCGTTTTTCCATAGGCTCCGCCCCCCTGACGAGCATCACAAAAATCGACGCTCAAGTCAGAGGTGGC
GAAACCCGACAGGACTATAAAGATACCAGGCGTTTCCCCCTGGAAGCTCCCTCGTGCGCTCTCCTGTTCC
GACCCTGCCGCTTACCGGATACCTGTCCGCCTTTCTCCCCTCGGGAAGCGTGGCGCTTTCTCATAGCTCA
CGCTGTAGGTATCTCAGTTCGGTGTAGGTCGTTCGCTCCAAGCTGGGCTGTGTGCACGAACCCCCCGTTC
AGCCCGACCGCTGCGCCTTATCCGGTAACTATCGTCTTGAGTCCAACCCGGTAAGACACGACTTATCGCC
ACTGGCAGCAGCCACTGGTAACAGGATTAGCAGAGCGAGGTATGTAGGCGGTGCTACAGAGTTCTTGAAG
TGGTGGCCTAACTACGGCTACACTAGAAGGACAGTATTTGGTATCTGCGCTCTGCTGAAGCCAGTTACCT
TCGGAAAAAGAGTTGGTAGCTCTTGATCCGGCAAACAAACCACCGCTGGTAGCGGTGGTTTTTTTGTTTG
CAAGCAGCAGATTACGCGCAGAAAAAAAGGATCTCAAGAAGATCCTTTGATCTTTTCTACGGGGTCTGAC
GCTCATGGAACAATAAACGAAAGGCTCAGTCGAAAGACTGGGCCTTTCGTTTATCTGTTGTTTGAAAAAA
AAAAGCCCCGCGATTGCGGGGCTTTTTTTTTTCATATGTCTGACCAGGGAAAATAGCCCTCTGACCTGGG
GATTTGACTTCCCTATCAGTGATAGAGATAATCTGGGAGTCCCTATCAGTGATAGAGAAGGCGGTATCGA
TATGTCGGACCTGGTGCTGGGCCTGGACATCGGCATCGGCTCGGTGGGCGTGGGCATCCTGAACAAGGTG
ACCGGCGAGATCATCCACAAGAACTCGCGCATCTTCCCGGCCGCCCAGGCCGAGAACAACCTGGTGCGCC
GCACCAACCGCCAGGGCCGCCGCCTGGCCCGCCGCAAGAAGCACCGCCGCGTGCGCCTGAACCGCCTGTT
CGAGGAGTCGGGCCTGATCACCGACTTCACCAAGATCTCGATCAACCTGAACCCGTACCAGCTGCGCGTG
AAGGGCCTGACCGACGAGCTGTCGAACGAGGAGCTGTTCATCGCCCTGAAGAACATGGTGAAGCACCGCG
GCATCTCGTACCTGGACGACGCCTCGGACGACGGCAACTCGTCGGTGGGCGACTACGCCCAGATCGTGAA
GGAGAACTCGAAGCAGCTGGAGACCAAGACCCCGGGCCAGATCCAGCTGGAGCGCTACCAGACCTACGGC
CAGCTGCGCGGCGACTTCACCGTGGAGAAGGACGGCAAGAAGCACCGCCTGATCAACGTGTTCCCGACCT
CGGCCTACCGCTCGGAGGCCCTGCGCATCCTGCAGACCCAGCAGGAGTTCAACCCGCAGATCACCGACGA
GTTCATCAACCGCTACCTGGAGATCCTGACCGGCAAGCGCAAGTACTACCACGGCCCGGGCAACGAGAAG
TCGCGCACCGACTACGGCCGCTACCGCACCTCGGGCGAGACCCTGGACAACATCTTCGGCATCCTGATCG
GCAAGTGCACCTTCTACCCGGACGAGTTCCGCGCCGCCAAGGCCTCGTACACCGCCCAGGAGTTCAACCT
GCTGAACGACCTGAACAACCTGACCGTGCCGACCGAGACCAAGAAGCTGTCGAAGGAGCAGAAGAACCAG
ATCATCAACTACGTGAAGAACGAGAAGGCCATGGGCCCGGCCAAGCTGTTCAAGTACATCGCCAAGCTGC
TGTCGTGCGACGTGGCCGACATCAAGGGCTACCGCATCGACAAGTCGGGCAAGGCCGAGATCCACACCTT
CGAGGCCTACCGCAAGATGAAGACCCTGGAGACCCTGGACATCGAGCAGATGGACCGCGAGACCCTGGAC
AAGCTGGCCTACGTGCTGACCCTGAACACCGAGCGCGAGGGCATCCAGGAGGCCCTGGAGCACGAGTTCG
CCGACGGCTCGTTCTCGCAGAAGCAGGTGGACGAGCTGGTGCAGTTCCGCAAGGCCAACTCGTCGATCTT
CGGCAAGGGCTGGCACAACTTCTCGGTGAAGCTGATGATGGAGCTGATCCCGGAGCTGTACGAGACCTCG
GAGGAGCAGATGACCATCCTGACCCGCCTGGGCAAGCAGAAGACCACCTCGTCGTCGAACAAGACCAAGT
ACATCGACGAGAAGCTGCTGACCGAGGAGATCTACAACCCGGTGGTGGCCAAGTCGGTGCGCCAGGCCAT
CAAGATCGTGAACGCCGCCATCAAGGAGTACGGCGACTTCGACAACATCGTGATCGAGATGGCCCGCGAG
ACCAACGAGGACGACGAGAAGAAGGCCATCCAGAAGATCCAGAAGGCCAACAAGGACGAGAAGGACGCCG
CCATGCTGAAGGCCGCCAACCAGTACAACGGCAAGGCCGAGCTGCCGCACTCGGTGTTCCACGGCCACAA
GCAGCTGGCCACCAAGATCCGCCTGTGGCACCAGCAGGGCGAGCGCTGCCTGTACACCGGCAAGACCATC
TCGATCCACGACCTGATCAACAACTCGAACCAGTTCGAGGTGGACCACATCCTGCCGCTGTCGATCACCT
TCGACGACTCGCTGGCCAACAAGGTGCTGGTGTACGCCACCGCCAACCAGGAGAAGGGCCAGCGCACCCC
GTACCAGGCCCTGGACTCGATGGACGACGCCTGGTCGTTCCGCGAGCTGAAGGCCTTCGTGCGCGAGTCG
AAGACCCTGTCGAACAAGAAGAAGGAGTACCTGCTGACCGAGGAGGACATCTCGAAGTTCGACGTGCGCA
AGAAGTTCATCGAGCGCAACCTGGTGGACACCCGCTACGCCTCGCGCGTGGTGCTGAACGCCCTGCAGGA
GCACTTCCGCGCCCACAAGATCGACACCAAGGTGTCGGTGGTGCGCGGCCAGTTCACCTCGCAGCTGCGC
CGCCACTGGGGCATCGAGAAGACCCGCGACACCTACCACCACCACGCCGTGGACGCCCTGATCATCGCCG
CCTCGTCGCAGCTGAACCTGTGGAAGAAGCAGAAGAACACCCTGGTGTCGTACTCGGAGGACCAGCTGCT
GGACATCGAGACCGGCGAGCTGATCTCGGACGACGAGTACAAGGAGTCGGTGTTCAAGGCCCCGTACCAG
CACTTCGTGGACACCCTGAAGTCGAAGGAGTTCGAGGACTCGATCCTGTTCTCGTACCAGGTGGACTCGA
AGTTCAACCGCAAGATCTCGGACGCCACCATCTACGCCACCCGCCAGGCCAAGGTGGGCAAGGACAAGGC
CGACGAGACCTACGTGCTGGGCAAGATCAAGGACATCTACACCCAGGACGGCTACGACGCCTTCATGAAG
ATCTACAAGAAGGACAAGTCGAAGTTCCTGATGTACCGCCACGACCCGCAGACCTTCGAGAAGGTGATCG
AGCCGATCCTGGAGAACTACCCGAACAAGCAGATCAACGACAAGGGCAAGGAGGTGCCGTGCAACCCGTT
CCTGAAGTACAAGGAGGAGCACGGCTACATCCGCAAGTACTCGAAGAAGGGCAACGGCCCGGAGATCAAG
TCGCTGAAGTACTACGACTCGAAGCTGGGCAACCACATCGACATCACCCCGAAGGACTCGAACAACAAGG
TGGTGCTGCAGTCGGTGTCGCCGTGGCGCGCCGACGTGTACTTCAACAAGACCACCGGCAAGTACGAGAT
CCTGGGCCTGAAGTACGCCGACCTGCAGTTCGACAAGGGCACCGGCACCTACAAGATCTCGCAGGAGAAG
TACAACGACATCAAGAAGAAGGAGGGCGTGGACTCGGACTCGGAGTTCAAGTTCACCCTGTACAAGAACG
ACCTGCTGCTGGTGAAGGACACCGAGACCAAGGAGCAGCAGCTGTTCCGCTTCCTGTCGCGCACCATGCC
GAAGCAGAAGCACTACGTGGAGCTGAAGCCGTACGACAAGCAGAAGTTCGAGGGCGGCGAGGCCCTGATC
AAGGTGCTGGGCAACGTGGCCAACTCGGGCCAGTGCAAGAAGGGCCTGGGCAAGTCGAACATCTCGATCT
ACAAGGTGCGCACCGACGTGCTGGGCAACCAGCACATCATCAAGAACGAGGGCGACAAGCCGAAGCTGGA
CTTCTAAATACTCTGGCCATTTTTCTTTACCGCCTTTGAGTGAGCTGATACCGCTCGCCGCAGCCGAACG
ACCGAGCGCAACGCGTGCGGCCGCTGATTAGCTAAGCAGAAGGCCATCCTGACGGATGGCCTTTTTCTAG
AAAAAAAAAAAGCGCCGCAACTGCGGCGCTTTTTTTTTTTTAATTAAAGAAATATTGGATCGTCGGCACC
GTCACGGCCGTGGGAGGCGGCACGATCCGCGACGTGATGATCGGCCGCATCCCCACGGTGCTGCGCAGTG
AGCTCTACGCCATCCCGGCGTTGATCTGTGCGTTCGCACGCACAGGCCCGGTGTGAGAAGGGTCTCTGAC
GAGCGGGAGAACCCACCCGGGGTGGGCGAGTTTGTCCTGCGTGTGCTCGGTCGAGTAGGCTCTGGGAGTA
CCCGTGTGTACGACCAGCACGGCATACATCATTTCGACGCCGAGAGATTCGCCGCCCGAAATGAGCACGA
TCCGCATGGTACCATCAGGAGGAATCACTTCGCAATGTCTAGATTAGATAAAAGTAAAGTGATTAACAGC
GCATTAGAGCTGCTTAATGAGGTCGGAATCGAAGGTTTAACAACCCGTAAACTCGCCCAGAAGCTTGGTG
TAGAGCAGCCTACATTGTATTGGCATGTAAAAAATAAGCGGGCCCTGCTCGACGCCTTAGCCATTGAGAT
GTTAGATAGGCACCATACTCACTTTTGCCCTTTAGAAGGGGAAAGCTGGCAAGATTTTTTACGTAATAAC
GCTAAAAGTTTTAGATGTGCTTTACTAAGTCATCGCGATGGAGCAAAAGTACATTTAGGTACACGGCCTA
CAGAAAAACAGTATGAAACTCTCGAAAATCAATTAGCCTTTTTATGCCAACAAGGTTTTTCACTAGAGAA
CGCGTTATATGCACTCAGCGCTGTGGGGCATTTTACCTTAGGTTGCGTATTGGAAGATCAAGAGCATCAA
GTCGCTAAAGAAGAAAGGGAAACACCTACTACTGATAGTATGCCGCCATTATTACGACAAGCTATCGAAT
TATTTGATCACCAAGGTGCAGAGCCAGCCTTCTTATTCGGCCTTGAATTGATCATCTGCGGATTAGAAAA
ACAACTTAAATGTGAAAGTGGGTCTTAATGACCATGGGCTAGCGCTTTAGCTAATTAATTTAAAATAAAA
AAGGGGACCTCTAGGGTCCCCAATTAAATAGTTAACACTAGTATTAAAAAAAAAAGCCCCGCGATTGCGG
GGCTTTTTTTTTTCGACGGCGAGGGTTCCGACCGCTGCAACTCCCGGTGCAACCTTGTCCCGGTCTATTC
TCTTCACTGCACCAGCTCCAATCTGGTGTGAATGCCCCTCGTCTGTTCGCGCAGGCGGGGGGCTCTATTC
GTTTGTCAGCATCGAAAGTAGCCAGATCAGGGATGCGTTGCAACCGCGTATGCCCAGGTCAGAAGAGTCG
CACAAGAGTTGCAGACCCCTGGAAAGAAAAATGGCCAGAGGGCGAAAACACCCTCTGACCAGCGGAGCGG
GCGACGGGAATCGAACCCGCGTAGCTAGTTTGGAAGAATGGGTGTCTGCCGACCACATATATGGGCCGGT
CAAGATAGGTTTTTACCCCCTCTCGGCTGCATCCTCTAAGTGGAAAGAAATTGCAGGTCGTAGAAGCGCG
TTGAAGCCTGAGAGTTGCACAGGAGTTGCAACCCGGTAGCCTTGTTCACGACGAGAGGAGACCTAGTTGG
CACGTCGCGGATGGGGATCGCTGAAGACTCAGCGCAGCGGGAGGATCCAAGCCTCATACGTCAACCCGCA
GGACGGTGTGAGGTACTACGCGCTGCAGACCTACGACAACAAGATGGACGCCGAAGCCTGGCTCGCGGGC
GAGAAGCGGCTCATCGAGATGGAGACCTGGACCCCTCCACAGGACCGGGCGAAGAAGGCAGCCGCCAGCG
CCATCACGCTGGAGGAGTACACCCGGAAGTGGCTCGTGGAGCGCGACCTCGCAGACGGCACCAGGGATCT
GTACAGCGGGCACGCGGAGCGCCGCATCTACCCGGTGCTAGGTGAAGTGGCGGTCACAGAGATGACGCCA
GCTCTGGTGCGTGCGTGGTGGGCCGGGATGGGTAGGAAGCACCCGACTGCCCGCCGGCATGCCTACAACG
TCCTCCGGGCGGTGATGAACACAGCGGTCGAGGACAAGCTGATCGCAGAGAACCCGTGCCGGATCGAGCA
GAAGGCAGCCGATGAGCGCGACGTAGAGGCGCTGACGCCTGAGGAGCTGGACATCGTCGCCGCTGAGATC
TTCGTGCACTACCGGATCGCGGCATACATCCTGGCGTGGACGAGCCTCCGGTTCGGAGAGCTGATCGAGC
TTCGCCGCAAGGACATCGTGGACGACGGCATGACGATGAAGCTCCGGGTGCGCCGTGGCGCTTCCCGCGT
GGGGAACAAGATCGTCGTTGGCAACGCCAAGACCGTCCGGTCGAAGCGTCCTGTGACGGTTCCGCCTCAC
GTCGCGGAGATGATCCGAGCGCACATGAAGGACCGTACGAAGATGAACAAGGGCCCCGAGGCATTCCTGG
TGACCACGACGCAGGGCAACCGGCTGTCGAAGTCCGCGTTCACCAAGTCGCTGAAGCGTGGCTACGCCAA
GATCGGTCGGCCGGAACTCCGCATCCACGACCTCCGCGCTGTCGGCGCTACGTTCGCCGCTCAGGCAGGT
GCGACGACCAAGGAGCTGATGGCCCGCCTCGGTCACACGACTCCTAGGATGGCGATGAAGTACCAGATGG
CGTCTGAGGCCCGCGACGAGGCTATCGCTGAGGCGATGTCCAAGCTGGCCAAGACCTCCTGAAACGCAAA
AAGCCCCCCTCCCAAGGACACTGAGTCCTAAAGAGGGGGGTTTCTTGTCAGTACGCGAAGAACCACGCCT
GGCCGCGAGCGCCAGCACCGCCGCTCTGTGCGGAGACCTGGGCACCAGCCCCGCCGCCGCCAGGAGCATT
GCCGTTCCCGCCAGCTAGCCACCTGACGTCGGGGGGGGGGGAAAGCCACGTTGTGTCTCAAAATCTCTGA
TGTTACATTGCACAAGATAAAAATATATCATCATGAACAATAAAACTGTCTGCTTACATAAACAGTAATA
CAAGGGGTGTTATGAGCCATATTCAACGGGAAACGTCTTGCTCGAGGCCGCGATTAAATTCCAACATGGA
TGCTGATTTATATGGGTATAAATGGGCTCGCGATAATGTCGGGCAATCAGGTGCGACAATCTATCGCTTG
TATGGGAAGCCCCATGCGCCAGAGTTGTTTCTGAAACATGGCAAAGGTAGCGTTGCCAATGATGTTACAG
ATGAGATGGTCAGACTAAACTGGCTGACGGAATTTATGCCTCTTCCGACCATCAAGCATTTTATCCGTAC
TCCTGATGATGCATGGTTACTCACCACTGCGATCCCCGGGAAAACAGCATTCCAGGTATTAGAAGAATAT
CCTGATTCAGGTGAAAATATTGTTGATGCGCTGGCAGTGTTCCTGCGCCGGTTGCATTCGATTCCTGTTT
GTAATTGTCCTTTTAACAGCGATCGCGTATTTCGCCTCGCTCAGGCGCAATCACGAATGAATAACGGTTT
GGTTGATGCGAGTGATTTTGATGACGAGCGTAATGGCTGGCCTGTTGAACAAGTCTGGAAAGAAATGCAT
AATCTTTTGCCATTCTCACCGGATTCAGTCGTCACTCATGGTGATTTCTCACTTGATAACCTTATTTTTG
ACGAGGGGAAATTAATAGGTTGTATTGATGTTGGACGAGTCGGAATCGCAGACCGATACCAGGATCTTGC
CATCCTATGGAACTGCCTCGGTGAGTTTTCTCCTTCATTACAGAAACGGCTTTTTCAAAAATATGGTATT
GATAATCCTGATATGAATAAATTGCAGTTTCATTTGATGCTCGATGAGTTTTTCTAATCAGAATTGGTTA
ATTGGTTGTAACACTGGCAGAGCATTACGCTGACTTGACGGGACGGCGGCTTTGTTGAATAAATCGAACT
TTTGCTGAGTTGAAGGATCAGATCACGCATCTTCCCGACAACGCAGACCGTTCCGTGGCAAAGCAAAAGT
TCAAAATCACCAACTGGTCCACCTACAACAAAGCTCTCACCAACCGTGGCTCCCTCACGAT
